>Addgene plasmid #43208 | I-TTCC | depositor partial sequence | sequence record 58473 | I-TTCC sequence 424 bps
CGTCTCCTGACCCCAGAGCAGGTCGTGGCCATTGCCTCGAATGGAGGGGGCAAACAGGCGTTGGAAACCG
TACAACGATTGCTGCCGGTGCTGTGCCAAGCGCACGGACTCACCCCAGAGCAGGTCGTGGCCATTGCCTC
GAATGGAGGGGGCAAACAGGCGTTGGAAACCGTACAACGATTGCTGCCGGTGCTGTGCCAAGCGCACGGC
CTCACCCCAGAGCAGGTCGTGGCGATCGCAAGCCACGACGGAGGAAAGCAAGCCTTGGAAACAGTACAGA
GGCTGTTGCCTGTGCTGTGCCAAGCGCACGGATTAACCCCAGAGCAGGTCGTGGCGATCGCAAGCCACGA
CGGAGGAAAGCAAGCCTTGGAAACAGTACAGAGGCTGTTGCCTGTGCTGTGCCAAGCGCACGGCTTAAGA
GACG
