>Addgene plasmid #43208 | I-TTCC | addgene partial sequence | sequence record 61999 | M13-F20 5'-TGTAAAACGACGGCCAGT-3'
TTGGGCGAATTGGGCCCTCTGATGCATGCTCGAGCGGCCGCCAGTGTGATGGATATCTGCAGAATTCGCC
CTTATATAGATGCCGTCCTAGCGCGTCTCCTGACCCCAGAGCAGGTCGTGGCCATTGCCTCGAATGGAGG
GGGCAAACAGGCGTTGGAAACCGTACAACGATTGCTGCCGGTGCTGTGCCAAGCGCACGGACTCACCCCA
GAGCAGGTCGTGGCCATTGCCTCGAATGGAGGGGGCAAACAGGCGTTGGAAACCGTACAACGATTGCTGC
CGGTGCTGTGCCAAGCGCACGGCCTCACCCCAGAGCAGGTCGTGGCGATCGCAAGCCACGACGGAGGAAA
GCAAGCCTTGGAAACAGTACAGAGGCTGTTGCCTGTGCTGTGCCAAGCGCACGGATTAACCCCAGAGCAG
GTCGTGGCGATCGCAAGCCACGACGGAGGAAAGCAAGCCTTGGAAACAGTACAGAGGCTGTTGCCTGTGC
TGTGCCAAGCGCACGGCTTAAGAGACGTGGGCACAGGAAAGATACTTAAGGGCGAATTCCAGCACACTGG
CGGCCGTTACTAGTGGATCCGAGCTCGGTACCAAGCTTGATGCATAGCTTGAGTATTCTATAGTGTCACC
TAAATAGCTTGGCGTAATCATGGTCATAGCTGTTTCCTGTGTGAAATTGTTATCCGCTCACAATTCCACA
CAACATACGAGCCGGAAGCATAAAGTGTAAAGCCTGGGGTGCCTAATGAGTGAGCTAACTCACATTAATT
GCGTTGCGCTCACTGCCCGCTTTCCAGTCGGGAAACCTGTCGTGCCAGCTGCATTAATGAATCGGCCAAC
GCGCGGGGAGAGGCGGTTTGCGTATTGGGCGCTCTTCCGCTTCCTCGCTCACTGACTCGCTGCGCTCGGT
CGTTCGGCTGCGGCGAGCGGTATCAGCTCACTCAAAGGCGGTAATACGGTTATCCACAGAATCAGGGGAT
ANCCAGAGAAANANCATGTGAGCAAAAGGCCA
