[The description below was written by a language model from this plasmid's Addgene catalogue record.]
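Description:
I-TTCC is a bacterial cloning plasmid built on the commercial pCRII-TOPO backbone (about 4 kb without insert), into which a 424 bp synthetic fragment was introduced by TOPO cloning. It is a high-copy plasmid maintained in E. coli and carries both ampicillin and kanamycin resistance, as is standard for this backbone, so either or both drugs can be used for selection. The insert sits between the T7 and M13-reverse priming sites of the vector, which are the recorded positions for sequence verification. No eukaryotic promoter, reporter or expression cassette is recorded, and the vector type indicates that the plasmid is a storage and propagation vehicle for the fragment rather than an expression construct.

The record identifies the insert only by its name and as synthetic. It comes from a plasmid collection associated with a TALEN genome-editing system developed for generating human stem cell-based disease models. In that context, the name plausibly denotes a pre-assembled block of TAL effector repeats recognising the four-base sequence TTCC, with the "I" prefix perhaps marking its position in an ordered assembly scheme. The insert size is roughly consistent with four TAL repeats of about 100 bp each, but this interpretation is inferred from the name and the publication title and is not stated explicitly in the record. If so, the plasmid would serve as a library component from which the multimer is released and combined with other blocks to build a full custom TALE DNA-binding array, which is then joined to a nuclease domain in a separate expression vector. No feature table was provided, so the exact content and flanking sites of the insert cannot be described further.
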