Addgene plasmid #43208: I-TTCC
Depositing lab: Chad Cowan & Kiran Musunuru. Depositing organization: Harvard University. Publication: A TALEN Genome-Editing System for Generating Human Stem Cell-Based Disease Models. Ding Q, Lee YK, Schaefer EA, Peters DT, Veres A, Kim K, Kuperwasser N, Motola DL, Meissner TB, Hendriks WT, Trevisan M, Gupta RM, Moisan A, Banks E, Friesen M, Schinzel RT, Xia F, Tang A, Xia Y, Figueroa E, Wann A, Ahfeldt T, Daheron L, Zhang F, Rubin LL, Peng LF, Chung RT, Musunuru K, Cowan CA. Cell Stem Cell. 2012 Dec 12. pii: S1934-5909(12)00645-5. doi: 10.1016/j.stem.2012.11.011. PubMed 23246482.
Backbone
  Vector backbone: pCRII-TOPO
  Backbone manufacturer: Invitrogen
  Backbone size w/o insert (bp): 3973
  Vector type: Bacterial Cloning
Growth in bacteria
  Bacterial resistance: Ampicillin and Kanamycin, 100 & 50 μg/mL
  Growth temperature: 37°C
  Growth strain: Top10
  Copy number: High Copy
Gene/Insert
  Gene/Insert name: I-TTCC
  Species: Synthetic
  Insert size (bp): 424
  Cloning method: TOPO Cloning
  Sequencing primers: 5′ T7; 3′ M13-rev
Terms and licenses: Academic/Nonprofit Terms; Industry Terms: Not Available to Industry
How to cite: I-TTCC was a gift from Chad Cowan & Kiran Musunuru (Addgene plasmid # 43208 ; http://n2t.net/addgene:43208 ; RRID:Addgene_43208)
